>Addgene plasmid #81427 | pDONR223_IRF4_p.K123R | addgene full sequence | sequence record 168134 | Addgene NGS Result
GGCAGTTCCCTACTCTCGCGTTAACGCTAGCATGGATGTTTTCCCAGTCACGACGTTGTAAAACGACGGC
CAGTCTTAAGCTCGGGCCCCAAATAATGATTTTATTTTGACTGATAGTGACCTGTTCGTTGCAACAAATT
GATGAGCAATGCTTTTTTATAATGACAACTTTGTACAAAAAAGTTGGCACCATGAACCTGGAGGGCGGCG
GCCGAGGCGGAGAGTTCGGCATGAGCGCGGTGAGCTGCGGCAACGGGAAGCTCCGCCAGTGGCTGATCGA
CCAGATCGACAGCGGCAAGTACCCCGGGCTGGTGTGGGAGAACGAGGAGAAGAGCATCTTCCGCATCCCC
TGGAAGCACGCGGGCAAGCAGGACTACAACCGCGAGGAGGACGCCGCGCTCTTCAAGGCTTGGGCACTGT
TTAAAGGAAAGTTCCGAGAAGGCATCGACAAGCCGGACCCTCCCACCTGGAAGACGCGCCTGCGGTGCGC
TTTGAACAAGAGCAATGACTTTGAGGAACTGGTTGAGCGGAGCCAGCTGGACATCTCAGACCCGTACAGA
GTGTACAGGATTGTTCCTGAGGGAGCCAAAAAAGGAGCCAAGCAGCTCACCTTGGAGGACCCGCAGATGT
CCATGAGCCACCCCTACACCATGACAACGCCTTACCCTTCGCTCCCAGCCCAGCAGGTTCACAACTACAT
GATGCCACCCCTCGACCGAAGCTGGAGGGACTACGTCCCGGATCAGCCACACCCGGAAATCCCGTACCAA
TGTCCCATGACGTTTGGACCCCGCGGCCACCAC
[69 nt withheld, positions 804-872]
TCCCAGGCTCCCGGAGTCCCCACAGAGCCAAGCATAAGGTCTGCCGAAGCCTTGGCGTTCTCAGACTGCC
GGCTGCACATCTGCCTGTACTACCGGGAAATCCTCGTGAAGGAGCTGACCACGTCCAGCCCCGAGGGCTG
CCGGATCTCCCATGGACATACGTATGACGCCAGCAACCTGGACCAGGTCCTGTTCCCCTACCCAGAGGAC
AATGGCCAGAGGAAAAACATTGAGAAGCTGCTGAGCCACCTGGAGAGGGGCGTGGTCCTCTGGATGGCCC
CCGACGGGCTCTATGCGAAAAGACTGTGCCAGAGCAGGATCTACTGGGACGGGCCCCTGGCGCTGTGCAA
CGACCGGCCCAACAAACTGGAGAGAGACCAGACCTGCAAGCTCTTTGACACACAGCAGTTCTTGTCAGAG
CTGCAAGCGTTTGCTCACCACGGCCGCTCCCTGCCAAGATTCCAGGTGACTCTATGCTTTGGAGAGGAGT
TTCCAGACCCTCAGAGGCAAAGAAAGCTCATCACAGCTCACGTAGAACCTCTGCTAGCCAGACAACTATA
TTATTTTGCTCAACAAAACAGTGGACATTTCCTGAGGGGCTACGATTTACCAGAACACATCAGCAATCCA
GAAGATTACCACAGATCTATCCGCCATTCCTCTATTCAAGAATGCCCAACTTTCTTGTACAAAGTTGGCA
TTATAAGAAAGCATTGCTTATCAATTTGTTGCAACGAACAGGTCACTATCAGTCAAAATAAAATCATTAT
TTGCCATCCAGCTGATATCCCCTATAGTGAGTCGTATTACATGGTCATAGCTGTTTCCTGGCAGCTCTGG
CCCGTGTCTCAAAATCTCTGATGTTACATTGCACAAGATAAAAATATATCATCATGCCTCCTCTAGACCA
GCCAGGACAGAAATGCCTCGACTTCGCTGCTACCCAAGGTTGCCGGGTGACGCACACCGTGGAAACGGAT
GAAGGCACGAACCCAGTGGACATAAGCCTGTTCGGTTCGTAAGCTGTAATGCAAGTAGCGTATGCGCTCA
CGCAACTGGTCCAGAACCTTGACCGAACGCAGCGGTGGTAACGGCGCAGTGGCGGTTTTCATGGCTTGTT
ATGACTGTTTTTTTGGGGTACAGTCTATGCCTCGGGCATCCAAGCAGCAAGCGCGTTACGCCGTGGGTCG
ATGTTTGATGTTATGGAGCAGCAACGATGTTACGCAGCAGGGCAGTCGCCCTAAAACAAAGTTAAACATT
ATGAGGGAAGCGGTGATCGCCGAAGTATCGACTCAACTATCAGAGGTAGTTGGCGTCATCGAGCGCCATC
TCGAACCGACGTTGCTGGCCGTACATTTGTACGGCTCCGCAGTGGATGGCGGCCTGAAGCCACACAGTGA
TATTGATTTGCTGGTTACGGTGACCGTAAGGCTTGATGAAACAACGCGGCGAGCTTTGATCAACGACCTT
TTGGAAACTTCGGCTTCCCCTGGAGAGAGCGAGATTCTCCGCGCTGTAGAAGTCACCATTGTTGTGCACG
ACGACATCATTCCGTGGCGTTATCCAGCTAAGCGCGAACTGCAATTTGGAGAATGGCAGCGCAATGACAT
TCTTGCAGGTATCTTCGAGCCAGCCACGATCGACATTGATCTGGCTATCTTGCTGACAAAAGCAAGAGAA
CATAGCGTTGCCTTGGTAGGTCCAGCGGCGGAGGAACTCTTTGATCCGGTTCCTGAACAGGATCTATTTG
AGGCGCTAAATGAAACCTTAACGCTATGGAACTCGCCGCCCGACTGGGCTGGCGATGAGCGAAATGTAGT
GCTTACGTTGTCCCGCATTTGGTACAGCGCAGTAACCGGCAAAATCGCGCCGAAGGATGTCGCTGCCGAC
TGGGCAATGGAGCGCCTGCCGGCCCAGTATCAGCCCGTCATACTTGAAGCTAGACAGGCTTATCTTGGAC
AAGAAGAAGATCGCTTGGCCTCGCGCGCAGATCAGTTGGAAGAATTTGTCCACTACGTGAAAGGCGAGAT
CACCAAGGTAGTCGGCAAATAACCCTCGAGCCACCCATGACCAAAATCCCTTAACGTGAGTTACGCGTCG
TTCCACTGAGCGTCAGACCCCGTAGAAAAGATCAAAGGATCTTCTTGAGATCCTTTTTTTCTGCGCGTAA
TCTGCTGCTTGCAAACAAAAAAACCACCGCTACCAGCGGTGGTTTGTTTGCCGGATCAAGAGCTACCAAC
TCTTTTTCCGAAGGTAACTGGCTTCAGCAGAGCGCAGATACCAAATACTGTTCTTCTAGTGTAGCCGTAG
TTAGGCCACCACTTCAAGAACTCTGTAGCACCGCCTACATACCTCGCTCTGCTAATCCTGTTACCAGTGG
CTGCTGCCAGTGGCGATAAGTCGTGTCTTACCGGGTTGGACTCAAGACGATAGTTACCGGATAAGGCGCA
GCGGTCGGGCTGAACGGGGGGTTCGTGCACACAGCCCAGCTTGGAGCGAACGACCTACACCGAACTGAGA
TACCTACAGCGTGAGCTATGAGAAAGCGCCACGCTTCCCGAAGGGAGAAAGGCGGACAGGTATCCGGTAA
GCGGCAGGGTCGGAACAGGAGAGCGCACGAGGGAGCTTCCAGGGGGAAACGCCTGGTATCTTTATAGTCC
TGTCGGGTTTCGCCACCTCTGACTTGAGCGTCGATTTTTGTGATGCTCGTCAGGGGGGCGGAGCCTATGG
AAAAACGCCAGCAACGCGGCCTTTTTACGGTTCCTGGCCTTTTGCTGGCCTTTTGCTCACATGTTCTTTC
CTGCGTTATCCCCTGATTCTGTGGATAACCGTATTACCGCCTTTGAGTGAGCTGATACCGCTCGCCGCAG
CCGAACGACCGAGCGCAGCGAGTCAGTGAGCGAGGAAGCGGAAGAGCGCCCAATACGCAAACCGCCTCTC
CCCGCGCGTTGGCCGATTCATTAATGCAGCTGGCACGACAGGTTTCCCGACTGGAAAGCGGGCAGTGAGC
GCAACGCAATTAATACGCGTACCGCTAGCCAGGAAGAGTTTGTAGAAACGCAAAAAGGCCATCCGTCAGG
ATGGCCTTCTGCTTAGTTTGATGCCTGGCAGTTTATGGCGGGCGTCCTGCCCGCCACCCTCCGGGCCGTT
GCTTCACAACGTTCAAATCCGCTCCCGGCGGATTTGTCCTACTCAGGAGAGCGTTCACCGACAAACAACA
GATAAAACGAAAGGCCCAGTCTTCCGACTGAGCCTTTCGTTTTATTTGATGCCT
Features (pLannotate 1.2.2; 12 found; start..end, strand, type, name):
     38..74      -  CDS            lacZα (fragment): LacZα fragment of β-galactosidase; lacZ fragment
     91..186     +  protein_bind   attL3: mutant version of attL; recombination site for the Gateway® LR reaction LR Clonase™
    192..1544    +  CDS            IRF4 (sequence partly withheld): IRF4_HUMAN - Also known as MUM1. Experimental evidence at protein level: Swiss-Prot protein existence level 1. Transcriptional activator. Binds to the interferon-stimulated response element (ISRE) of the MHC class I promoter. Binds the immunoglobulin lambda light chain enhancer, together with PU.1. Probably plays a role in ISRE-targeted signal transduction mechanisms specific to lymphoid cells. Involved in CD8(+) dendritic cell differentiation by forming a complex with the BATF-JUNB heterodimer in immune cells, leading to recognition of AICE sequence (5'-TGAnTCA/GAAA- 3'), an immune-specific r
   1547..1645    -  protein_bind   attL2: mutant version of attL; recombination site for the Gateway® LR reaction LR Clonase™
   1663..1681    -  promoter       T7 promoter: promoter for bacteriophage T7 RNA polymerase
   1871..1894    +  promoter       Pc promoter (fragment): intI1 (promoter lies within the coding sequence); class 1 integron promoter
   2070..2126    +  CDS            GmR (fragment): gentamycin acetyltransferase; aacC1; confers resistance to gentamycin
   2133..2924    +  CDS            SmR: aminoglycoside adenylyltransferase (Murphy, 1985); aadA; confers resistance to spectinomycin and streptomycin
   3017..3605    +  rep_origin     ori: high-copy-number ColE1/pMB1/pBR322/pUC origin of replication
   3788..3880    +  CDS            lacI (fragment): lac repressor; lacI; The lac repressor binds to the lac operator to inhibit transcription in E. coli. This inhibition can be relieved by adding lactose or isopropyl-β-D-thiogalactopyranoside (IPTG).
   3935..3962    -  terminator     rrnB T2 terminator: transcription terminator T2 from the E. coli rrnB gene
   4094..4137    +  terminator     rrnB T1 terminator: Escherichia coli rrnB; transcription terminator T1 from the E. coli rrnB gene
