[The description below was written by a language model from this plasmid's Addgene catalogue record and pLannotate feature annotations shown in this document.]
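Description:
pDONR223_IRF4_p.K123R is a Gateway entry clone built on the Invitrogen pDONR223 backbone and carrying the human IRF4 open reading frame with a K123R missense substitution. It is a bacterial propagation and shuttling plasmid rather than an expression vector. The sequenced record is about 4.1 kb. The plasmid replicates in E. coli from a high-copy ColE1/pUC-type origin and is selected with spectinomycin through the aadA (SmR) aminoglycoside adenylyltransferase gene. That gene sits downstream of a fragment of the class 1 integron Pc promoter and a remnant of a gentamicin resistance gene. Short lacZα and lacI fragments are backbone leftovers, and rrnB T1 and T2 terminators lie upstream of the cloning region, where such terminators generally limit read-through transcription.

The IRF4 coding sequence encodes interferon regulatory factor 4 (also known as MUM1), a lymphoid transcriptional activator that binds interferon-stimulated response elements. It is flanked by two attL recombination sites, which the automated annotation labels attL3 and attL2. These sites let an LR Clonase reaction move the ORF directionally into any compatible Gateway destination vector. No promoter drives the insert in this plasmid. The only nearby promoter is a T7 promoter outside the attL2 site, oriented back toward the insert on the opposite strand. The clone is in the "open" configuration, with no stop codon directly after the ORF, so the destination vector can add C-terminal fusions or tags. M13 forward and reverse priming sites flank the cassette for sequence verification.

The plasmid belongs to the Target Accelerator Plasmid Collection, a set of wild-type and variant ORF clones. It serves as a source clone for building expression constructs to test the function of this IRF4 variant in studies of rare cancer-associated alleles.
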