Addgene plasmid #81427: pDONR223_IRF4_p.K123R
Purpose: Gateway Donor vector containing IRF4 , part of the Target Accelerator Plasmid Collection.
Depositing lab: Jesse Boehm & William Hahn & David Root. Depositing organization: Broad Institute. Publication: Systematic Functional Interrogation of Rare Cancer Variants Identifies Oncogenic Alleles. Kim E, Ilic N, Shrestha Y, Zou L, Kamburov A, Zhu C, Yang X, Lubonja R, Tran N, Nguyen C, Lawrence MS, Piccioni F, Bagul M, Doench JG, Chouinard CR, Wu X, Hogstrom L, Natoli T, Tamayo P, Horn H, Corsello SM, Lage K, Root DE, Subramanian A, Golub TR, Getz G, Boehm JS, Hahn WC. Cancer Discov. 2016 Jul;6(7):714-26. doi: 10.1158/2159-8290.CD-16-0160. Epub 2016 May 4. PubMed 27147599.
Backbone
  Vector backbone: pDONR223
  Backbone manufacturer: Invitrogen
  Backbone size w/o insert (bp): 2790
  Vector type: Gateway Entry vector
Growth in bacteria
  Bacterial resistance: Spectinomycin, 50 μg/mL
  Growth temperature: 37°C
  Growth strain: DH5alpha
  Copy number: High Copy
Gene/Insert
  Gene/Insert name: IRF4
  Species: H. sapiens (human)
  Mutation: K123R
  GenBank ID: NM_002460.3
  Entrez Gene: IRF4 (a.k.a. LSIRF, MUM1, NF-EM5, SHEP8)
  Promoter: None
  Cloning method: Gateway Cloning
  Sequencing primers: 5′ M13pUC-fwd; 3′ M13-Rev
Terms and licenses: Academic/Nonprofit Terms; Industry Terms: Not Available to Industry
Depositor comments: Open state: NO stop codon immediately follows insert
How to cite: pDONR223_IRF4_p.K123R was a gift from Jesse Boehm & William Hahn & David Root (Addgene plasmid # 81427 ; http://n2t.net/addgene:81427 ; RRID:Addgene_81427)
