>Addgene plasmid #81427 | pDONR223_IRF4_p.K123R | depositor partial sequence | sequence record 154746 | Insert sequence
ATGAACCTGGAGGGCGGCGGCCGAGGCGGAGAGTTCGGCATGAGCGCGGTGAGCTGCGGCAACGGGAAGC
TCCGCCAGTGGCTGATCGACCAGATCGACAGCGGCAAGTACCCCGGGCTGGTGTGGGAGAACGAGGAGAA
GAGCATCTTCCGCATCCCCTGGAAGCACGCGGGCAAGCAGGACTACAACCGCGAGGAGGACGCCGCGCTC
TTCAAGGCTTGGGCACTGTTTAAAGGAAAGTTCCGAGAAGGCATCGACAAGCCGGACCCTCCCACCTGGA
AGACGCGCCTGCGGTGCGCTTTGAACAAGAGCAATGACTTTGAGGAACTGGTTGAGCGGAGCCAGCTGGA
CATCTCAGACCCGTACAGAGTGTACAGGATTGTTCCTGAGGGAGCCAAAAAAGGAGCCAAGCAGCTCACC
TTGGAGGACCCGCAGATGTCCATGAGCCACCCCTACACCATGACAACGCCTTACCCTTCGCTCCCAGCCC
AGCAGGTTCACAACTACATGATGCCACCCCTCGACCGAAGCTGGAGGGACTACGTCCCGGATCAGCCACA
CCCGGAAATCCCGTACCAATGTCCCATGACGTTTGGACCCCGCGGCCACCAC
[69 nt withheld, positions 613-681]
TCCCAGGCTCCCGGAGTCCCCACAGAGCCAAGCATAAGGTCTGCCGAAGCCTTGGCGTTCTCAGACTGCC
GGCTGCACATCTGCCTGTACTACCGGGAAATCCTCGTGAAGGAGCTGACCACGTCCAGCCCCGAGGGCTG
CCGGATCTCCCATGGACATACGTATGACGCCAGCAACCTGGACCAGGTCCTGTTCCCCTACCCAGAGGAC
AATGGCCAGAGGAAAAACATTGAGAAGCTGCTGAGCCACCTGGAGAGGGGCGTGGTCCTCTGGATGGCCC
CCGACGGGCTCTATGCGAAAAGACTGTGCCAGAGCAGGATCTACTGGGACGGGCCCCTGGCGCTGTGCAA
CGACCGGCCCAACAAACTGGAGAGAGACCAGACCTGCAAGCTCTTTGACACACAGCAGTTCTTGTCAGAG
CTGCAAGCGTTTGCTCACCACGGCCGCTCCCTGCCAAGATTCCAGGTGACTCTATGCTTTGGAGAGGAGT
TTCCAGACCCTCAGAGGCAAAGAAAGCTCATCACAGCTCACGTAGAACCTCTGCTAGCCAGACAACTATA
TTATTTTGCTCAACAAAACAGTGGACATTTCCTGAGGGGCTACGATTTACCAGAACACATCAGCAATCCA
GAAGATTACCACAGATCTATCCGCCATTCCTCTATTCAAGAA
